Addgene plasmid #229193: lvl0-T-Rb-Glob-pA
Purpose: lvl 0 Terminator
Depositing lab: Ron Weiss. Depositing organization: Massachusetts Institute of Technology. Publication: A platform for rapid prototyping of synthetic gene networks in mammalian cells. Duportet X, Wroblewska L, Guye P, Li Y, Eyquem J, Rieders J, Rimchala T, Batt G, Weiss R. Nucleic Acids Res. 2014 Dec 1;42(21):13440-51. doi: 10.1093/nar/gku1082. Epub 2014 Nov 5. PubMed 25378321.
Backbone
  Vector backbone: lvl0-T [backbone]
  Vector type: Synthetic Biology
Growth in bacteria
  Bacterial resistance: Spectinomycin, 50 μg/mL
  Growth temperature: 37°C
  Growth strain: DH5alpha
  Copy number: High Copy
Gene/Insert
  Gene/Insert name: Rb-Glob-pA
  Species: H. sapiens (human)
  Cloning method: Restriction Enzyme; 5′ cloning site Unknown (unknown if destroyed)
Terms and licenses: Academic/Nonprofit Terms; Industry Terms: Not Available to Industry
Depositor comments: This plasmid is slightly modified from the version used in Duportet et al. 2014, but does not have any functional differences.
How to cite: lvl0-T-Rb-Glob-pA was a gift from Ron Weiss (Addgene plasmid # 229193 ; http://n2t.net/addgene:229193 ; RRID:Addgene_229193)
