[The description below was written by a language model from this plasmid's Addgene catalogue record and pLannotate feature annotations shown in this document.]
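Description:
lvl0-T-Rb-Glob-pA is a small (about 2.8 kb) level 0 "part" plasmid from a hierarchical, modular assembly platform designed for rapid prototyping of synthetic gene networks in mammalian cells. It is built on the lvl0-T backbone, the position reserved for terminator parts, and is catalogued as a synthetic biology vector. In E. coli it is maintained at high copy number through a ColE1/pUC-type origin of replication and is selected with spectinomycin. Resistance comes from a complete aadA (streptomycin/spectinomycin adenylyltransferase) coding sequence, which sits downstream of an annotated AmpR (bla) promoter. The short integrase, gentamicin acetyltransferase and lacI fragments flagged by the annotation software are only partial matches. They probably reflect remnants of the resistance cassette's origin and backbone sequence rather than functional genes.

The payload is the Rb-Glob-pA terminator part, which contains the rabbit β-globin polyadenylation signal. It is preceded by a short stretch matching the end of a β-globin (HBB) coding region, consistent with a fragment taken from the 3′ end of the globin gene. The catalogue entry lists the insert species as human, whereas the part name and feature annotation indicate a rabbit β-globin origin. Placed downstream of a coding sequence, this element directs cleavage and polyadenylation of the transcript in mammalian cells, terminating the transcription unit. The plasmid carries no promoter or gene for mammalian expression. It serves as a source of the terminator for combination with promoter and gene parts in higher-level assemblies. The record does not state the flanking cloning sites. The depositor notes that this version differs slightly from the originally published one, with no functional differences.
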