Features (pLannotate 1.2.2; 8 found; start..end, strand, type, name):
      1..589     +  rep_origin     ori: high-copy-number ColE1/pMB1/pBR322/pUC origin of replication
    772..821     +  CDS            lacI (fragment): lac repressor; lacI; The lac repressor binds to the lac operator to inhibit transcription in E. coli. This inhibition can be relieved by adding lactose or isopropyl-β-D-thiogalactopyranoside (IPTG).
    842..919     +  CDS            HBB (fragment): HBB_PONPY - Experimental evidence at transcript level: Swiss-Prot protein existence level 2. Involved in oxygen transport from the lung to the various peripheral tissues. From Pongo pygmaeus (Bornean orangutan).
    990..1045    +  polyA_signal   β-globin poly(A) signal: rabbit β-globin polyadenylation signal (Gil and Proudfoot, 1987)
   1507..1611    +  promoter       AmpR promoter: bla
   1602..1682    -  CDS            int (fragment): INT2_ECOLX - Protein inferred from homology: Swiss-Prot protein existence level 3. Putative integrase believed to be involved in the insertion of antibiotic resistance genes into plasmids and transposons. From Escherichia coli.
   1770..1826    +  CDS            GmR (fragment): gentamycin acetyltransferase; aacC1; confers resistance to gentamycin
   1833..2621    +  CDS            aadA: S3AD_ECOLX - Experimental evidence at protein level: Swiss-Prot protein existence level 1. Mediates bacterial resistance to the antibiotics streptomycin and spectinomycin. From Escherichia coli.
>Addgene plasmid #229193 | lvl0-T-Rb-Glob-pA | addgene full sequence | sequence record 459770 | Addgene NGS Result
TTGAGATCCTTTTTTTCTGCGCGTAATCTGCTGCTTGCAAACAAAAAAACCACCGCTACCAGCGGTGGTT
TGTTTGCCGGATCAAGAGCTACCAACTCTTTTTCCGAAGGTAACTGGCTTCAGCAGAGCGCAGATACCAA
ATACTGTTCTTCTAGTGTAGCCGTAGTTAGGCCACCACTTCAAGAACTCTGTAGCACCGCCTACATACCT
CGCTCTGCTAATCCTGTTACCAGTGGCTGCTGCCAGTGGCGATAAGTCGTGTCTTACCGGGTTGGACTCA
AGACGATAGTTACCGGATAAGGCGCAGCGGTCGGGCTGAACGGGGGGTTCGTGCACACAGCCCAGCTTGG
AGCGAACGACCTACACCGAACTGAGATACCTACAGCGTGAGCTATGAGAAAGCGCCACGCTTCCCGAAGG
GAGAAAGGCGGACAGGTATCCGGTAAGCGGCAGGGTCGGAACAGGAGAGCGCACGAGGGAGCTTCCAGGG
GGAAACGCCTGGTATCTTTATAGTCCTGTCGGGTTTCGCCACCTCTGACTTGAGCGTCGATTTTTGTGAT
GCTCGTCAGGGGGGCGGAGCCTATGGAAAAACGCCAGCAACGCGGCCTTTTTACGGTTCCTGGCCTTTTG
CTGGCCTTTTGCTCACATGTTCTTTCCTGCGTTATCCCCTGATTCTGTGGATAACCGTATTACCGCCTTT
GAGTGAGCTGATACCGCTCGCCGCAGCCGAACGACCGAGCGCAGCGAGTCAGTGAGCGAGGAAGCGGAAG
AGCGCCCAATACGCAAACCGCCTCTCCCCGCGCGTTGGCCGATTCATTAATCACTCTGTGGTCTCACAAC
TGAATTCACTCCTCAGGTGCAGGCTGCCTATCAGAAGGTGGTGGCTGGTGTGGCCAATGCCCTGGCTCAC
AAATACCACTGAGATCTTTTTCCCTCTGCCAAAAATTATGGGGACATCATGAAGCCCCTTGAGCATCTGA
CTTCTGGCTAATAAAGGAAATTTATTTTCATTGCAATAGTGTGTTGGAATTTTTTGTGTCTCTCACTCGG
AAGGACATATGGGAGGGCAAATCATTTAAAACATCAGAATGAGTATTTGGTTTAGAGTTTGGCAACATAT
GCCCATATGCTGGCTGCCATGAACAAAGGTTGGCTATAAAGAGGTCATCAGTATATGAAACAGCCCCCTG
CTGTCCATTCCTTATTCCATAGAAAAGCCTTGACTTGAGGTTAGATTTTTTTTATATTTTGTTTTGTGTT
ATTTTTTTCTTTAACATCCCTAAAATTTTCCTTACATGTTTTACTAGCCAGATTTTTCCTCCTCTCCTGA
CTACTCCCAGTCATAGCTGTCCCTCTTCTCTTATGGAGATCCCTCGACCTGCGCTTGAGACCACGAAGTG
GCTCTTCAGTGGACGAAAGGGCCTCGTGATACGCCTATTTTTATAGGTTAATGTCATGATAATAATGGTT
TCTTAGACGTCAGGTGGCACTTTTCGGGGAAATGTGCGCGGAACCCCTATTTGTTTATTTTTCTAAATAC
ATTCAAATATGTATCCGCTCATGAGACAATAACCCTGATAAATGCTTCAATAATATTGAAAAAGGAAGAG
TATGCGCTCACGCAACTGGTCCAGAACCTTGACCGAACGCAGCGGTGGTAACGGCGCAGTGGCGGTTTTC
ATGGCTTGTTATGACTGTTTTTTTTTGGGGTACAGTCTATGCCTCGGGCATCCAAGCAGCAAGCGCGTTA
CGCCGTGGGTCGATGTTTGATGTTATGGAGCAGCAACGATGTTACGCAGCAGGGCAGTCGCCCTAAAACA
AAGTTAAACATCATGAGGGAAGCGGTGATCGCCGAAGTATCGACTCAACTATCAGAGGTAGTTGGCGTCA
TCGAGCGCCATCTCGAACCGACGTTGCTGGCCGTACATTTGTACGGCTCCGCAGTGGATGGCGGCCTGAA
GCCACACAGCGATATTGATTTGCTGGTTACGGTGACCGTAAGGCTTGATGAAACAACGCGGCGAGCTTTG
ATCAACGACCTTTTGGAAACTTCGGCTTCCCCTGGAGAGAGCGAGATTCTCCGCGCTGTAGAAGTCACCA
TTGTTGTGCACGACGACATCATTCCGTGGCGTTATCCAGCTAAGCGCGAACTGCAATTTGGAGAATGGCA
GCGCAATGACATTCTTGCAGGTATCTTCGAGCCAGCCACGATCGACATTGATCTGGCTATCTTGCTGACA
AAAGCAAGAGAACATAGCGTTGCCTTGGTAGGTCCAGCGGCGGAGGAACTCTTTGATCCGGTTCCTGAAC
AGGATCTATTTGAGGCGCTAAATGAAACCTTAACGCTATGGAACTCGCCGCCCGACTGGGCTGGCGATGA
GCGAAATGTAGTGCTTACGTTGTCCCGCATTTGGTACAGCGCAGTAACCGGCAAAATCGCGCCGAAGGAT
GTCGCTGCCGACTGGGCAATGGAGCGCCTGCCGGCCCAGTATCAGCCCGTCATACTTGAAGCTAGACAGG
CTTATCTTGGACAAGAAGAAGATCGCTTGGCCTCGCGCGCAGATCAGTTGGAAGAATTTGTCCATTACGT
AAAAGGCGAGATCACCAAGGTAGTCGGCAAATAACTGTCAGACCAAGTTTACTCATATATACTTTAGATT
GATTTAAAACTTCATTTTTAATTTAAAAGGATCTAGGTGAAGATCCTTTTTGATAATCTCATGACCAAAA
TCCCTTAACGTGAGTTTTCGTTCCACTGAGCGTCAGACCCCGTAGAAAAGATCAAAGGATCTTC
